>Addgene plasmid #197916 | GPI-mGreenLantern | addgene full sequence | sequence record 390521 | Addgene NGS Result
TAGTTATTAATAGTAATCAATTACGGGGTCATTAGTTCATAGCCCATATATGGAGTTCCGCGTTACATAA
CTTACGGTAAATGGCCCGCCTGGCTGACCGCCCAACGACCCCCGCCCATTGACGTCAATAATGACGTATG
TTCCCATAGTAACGCCAATAGGGACTTTCCATTGACGTCAATGGGTGGAGTATTTACGGTAAACTGCCCA
CTTGGCAGTACATCAAGTGTATCATATGCCAAGTACGCCCCCTATTGACGTCAATGACGGTAAATGGCCC
GCCTGGCATTATGCCCAGTACATGACCTTATGGGACTTTCCTACTTGGCAGTACATCTACGTATTAGTCA
TCGCTATTACCATGGTGATGCGGTTTTGGCAGTACATCAATGGGCGTGGATAGCGGTTTGACTCACGGGG
ATTTCCAAGTCTCCACCCCATTGACGTCAATGGGAGTTTGTTTTGGCACCAAAATCAACGGGACTTTCCA
AAATGTCGTAACAACTCCGCCCCATTGACGCAAATGGGCGGTAGGCGTGTACGGTGGGAGGTCTATATAA
GCAGAGCTGGTTTAGTGAACCGTCAGATCCGCTAGCGCTACCGGACTCAGATCTCGAGCTCAAGCTTAGC
TAGCCACCATGGAGCTCTTTTGGAGTATAGTCTTTACTGTCCTCCTGAGTTTCTCCTGCCGGGGGTCAGA
CTGGGAATCTCTGCAGTCGACGGTACCGCGGGCCCGGGATCCACCGGTCGCCACCATGGTGAGCAAGGGC
GAGGAGCTGTTCACCGGGGTGGTGCCCATCCTGGTCGAGCTGGACGGCGACGTAAACGGCCACAAGTTCA
GCGTCCGCGGCGAGGGCGAGGGCGATGCCACCAACGGCAAGCTGACCCTGAAGTTCATCTGCACCACCGG
CAAGCTGCCCGTGCCCTGGCCCACCCTCGTGACCACCTTAGGCTACGGCGTGGCCTGCTTCGCCCGCTAC
CCCGACCACATGAAGCAGCACGACTTCTTCAAGTCCGCCATGCCCGAAGGCTACGTCCAGGAGCGCACCA
TCTCTTTCAAGGACGACGGTACCTACAAGACCCGCGCCGAGGTGAAGTTCGAGGGCGACACCCTGGTGAA
CCGCATCGTGCTGAAGGGCATCGACTTCAAGGAGGACGGCAACATCCTGGGGCACAAGCTGGAGTACAAC
TTCAACAGCCACAAGGTCTATATCACGGCCGACAAGCAGAAGAACGGCATCAAGGCTAACTTCAAGACCC
GCCACAACGTTGAGGACGGCGGCGTGCAGCTCGCCGACCACTACCAGCAGAACACCCCCATCGGCGACGG
CCCCGTGCTGCTGCCCGACAACCACTACCTGAGCCATCAGTCCAAACTGAGCAAAGACCCCAACGAGAAG
CGCGATCACATGGTCCTGAAGGAGAGGGTGACCGCCGCCGGGATTACACATGACATGGACGAGCTGTACA
AGTATGATCCGCGCCCAAGCAGCGGTCATTCTAGACACAGATATGCACTTATACCCATACCATTAGCAGT
AATTACAACATGTATTGTGCTGTATATGAATGTTCTTTAATTGAGAAGACAATTTCTTCATTTTTAGGTA
TTCTGAAATGTGACAGAAAACCAGACAGAACCAACTCCAATTGATTGGTAACAGAAGATGAAGACAACAG
CATAACTAAATTATTTTAAAAACTAAAAAGCCATCTGATTTCTCATTTGAGCTTTAGAGCACAATGGATC
TCGAGGGATCTTCCATACCTACCAGTTCTGCGCCTGCAGGTCGCGGCCGCGACTCTAGATCATAATCAGC
CATACCACATTTGTAGAGGTTTTACTTGCTTTAAAAAACCTCCCACACCTCCCCCTGAACCTGAAACATA
AAATGAATGCAATTGTTGTTGTTAACTTGTTTATTGCAGCTTATAATGGTTACAAATAAAGCAATAGCAT
CACAAATTTCACAAATAAAGCATTTTTTTCACTGCATTCTAGTTGTGGTTTGTCCAAACTCATCAATGTA
TCTTAAGGCGTAAATTGTAAGCGTTAATATTTTGTTAAAATTCGCGTTAAATTTTTGTTAAATCAGCTCA
TTTTTTAACCAATAGGCCGAAATCGGCAAAATCCCTTATAAATCAAAAGAATAGACCGAGATAGGGT
[37 nt withheld, positions 2168-2204]
AAAGAACGTGGACTCCAACGTCAAAGG
[49 nt withheld, positions 2232-2280]
T
[91 nt withheld, positions 2282-2372]
G
[124 nt withheld, positions 2374-2497]
CAGGTGGCACTTTTCGGGGAAATGTGCGCGGAACCCCTATTTGTTTATTTTTCTAAATACATTCAAATAT
GTATCCGCTCATGAGACAATAACCCTGATAAATGCTTCAATAATATTGAAAAAGGAAGAGTCCTGAGGCG
GAAAGAACCAGCTGTGGAATGTGTGTCAGTTAGGGTGTGGAAAGTCCCCAGGCTCCCCAGCAGGCAGAAG
TATGCAAAGCATGCATCTCAATTAGTCAGCAACCAGGTGTGGAAAGTCCCCAGGCTCCCCAGCAGGCAGA
AGTATGCAAAGCATGCATCTCAATTAGTCAGCAACCATAGTCCCGCCCCTAACTCCGCCCATCCCGCCCC
TAACTCCGCCCAGTTCCGCCCATTCTCCGCCCCATGGCTGACTAATTTTTTTTATTTATGCAGAGGCCGA
GGCCGCCTCGGCCTCTGAGCTATTCCAGAAGTAGTGAGGAGGCTTTTTTGGAGGCCTAGGCTTTTGCAAA
GATCGATCAAGAGACAGGATGAGGATCGTTTCGCATGATTGAACAAGATGGATTGCACGCAGGTTCTCCG
GCCGCTTGGGTGGAGAGGCTATTCGGCTATGACTGGGCACAACAGACAATCGGCTGCTCTGATGCCGCCG
TGTTCCGGCTGTCAGCGCAGGGGCGCCCGGTTCTTTTTGTCAAGACCGACCTGTCCGGTGCCCTGAATGA
ACTGCAAGACGAGGCAGCGCGGCTATCGTGGCTGGCCACGACGGGCGTTCCTTGCGCAGCTGTGCTCGAC
GTTGTCACTGAAGCGGGAAGGGACTGGCTGCTATTGGGCGAAGTGCCGGGGCAGGATCTCCTGTCATCTC
ACCTTGCTCCTGCCGAGAAAGTATCCATCATGGCTGATGCAATGCGGCGGCTGCATACGCTTGATCCGGC
TACCTGCCCATTCGACCACCAAGCGAAACATCGCATCGAGCGAGCACGTACTCGGATGGAAGCCGGTCTT
GTCGATCAGGATGATCTGGACGAAGAGCATCAGGGGCTCGCGCCAGCCGAACTGTTCGCCAGGCTCAAGG
CGAGCATGCCCGACGGCGAGGATCTCGTCGTGACCCATGGCGATGCCTGCTTGCCGAATATCATGGTGGA
AAATGGCCGCTTTTCTGGATTCATCGACTGTGGCCGGCTGGGTGTGGCGGACCGCTATCAGGACATAGCG
TTGGCTACCCGTGATATTGCTGAAGAGCTTGGCGGCGAATGGGCTGACCGCTTCCTCGTGCTTTACGGTA
TCGCCGCTCCCGATTCGCAGCGCATCGCCTTCTATCGCCTTCTTGACGAGTTCTTCTGAGCGGGACTCTG
GGGTTCGAAATGACCGACCAAGCGACGCCCAACCTGCCATCACGAGATTTCGATTCCACCGCCGCCTTCT
ATGAAAGGTTGGGCTTCGGAATCGTTTTCCGGGACGCCGGCTGGATGATCCTCCAGCGCGGGGATCTCAT
GCTGGAGTTCTTCGCCCACCCTAGGGGGAGGCTAACTGAAACACGGAAGGAGACAATACCGGAAGGAACC
CGCGCTATGACGGCAATAAAAAGACAGAATAAAACGCACGGTGTTGGGTCGTTTGTTCATAAACGCGGGG
TTCGGTCCCAGGGCTGGCACTCTGTCGATACCCCACCGAGACCCCATTGGGGCCAATACGCCCGCGTTTC
TTCCTTTTCCCCACCCCACCCCCCAAGTTCGGGTGAAGGCCCAGGGCTCGCAGCCAACGTCGGGGCGGCA
GGCCCTGCCATAGCCTCAGGTTACTCATATATACTTTAGATTGATTTAAAACTTCATTTTTAATTTAAAA
GGATCTAGGTGAAGATCCTTTTTGATAATCTCATGACCAAAATCCCTTAACGTGAGTTTTCGTTCCACTG
AGCGTCAGACCCCGTAGAAAAGATCAAAGGATCTTCTTGAGATCCTTTTTTTCTGCGCGTAATCTGCTGC
TTGCAAACAAAAAAACCACCGCTACCAGCGGTGGTTTGTTTGCCGGATCAAGAGCTACCAACTCTTTTTC
CGAAGGTAACTGGCTTCAGCAGAGCGCAGATACCAAATACTGTTCTTCTAGTGTAGCCGTAGTTAGGCCA
CCACTTCAAGAACTCTGTAGCACCGCCTACATACCTCGCTCTGCTAATCCTGTTACCAGTGGCTGCTGCC
AGTGGCGATAAGTCGTGTCTTACCGGGTTGGACTCAAGACGATAGTTACCGGATAAGGCGCAGCGGTCGG
GCTGAACGGGGGGTTCGTGCACACAGCCCAGCTTGGAGCGAACGACCTACACCGAACTGAGATACCTACA
GCGTGAGCTATGAGAAAGCGCCACGCTTCCCGAAGGGAGAAAGGCGGACAGGTATCCGGTAAGCGGCAGG
GTCGGAACAGGAGAGCGCACGAGGGAGCTTCCAGGGGGAAACGCCTGGTATCTTTATAGTCCTGTCGGGT
TTCGCCACCTCTGACTTGAGCGTCGATTTTTGTGATGCTCGTCAGGGGGGCGGAGCCTATGGAAAAACGC
CAGCAACGCGGCCTTTTTACGGTTCCTGGCCTTTTGCTGGCCTTTTGCTCACATGTTCTTTCCTGCGTTA
TCCCCTGATTCTGTGGATAACCGTATTACCGCCATGCAT
Features (pLannotate 1.2.2; 16 found; start..end, strand, type, name):
     61..364     +  enhancer       CMV enhancer: human cytomegalovirus immediate early enhancer
    365..568     +  promoter       CMV promoter: human cytomegalovirus (CMV) immediate early promoter
    591..627     +  misc_feature   MCS (fragment): multiple cloning site
    710..742     +  misc_feature   MCS (fragment): multiple cloning site
    756..1474    +  CDS            mGreenLantern (fragment): monomeric GFP derivative that displays exceptionally high brightness in cells (Campbell et al., 2020)
   1485..1571    +  CDS            CD58 (fragment): LFA3_HUMAN - Also known as LFA3. Experimental evidence at protein level: Swiss-Prot protein existence level 1. Ligand of the T-lymphocyte CD2 glycoprotein. This interaction is important in mediating thymocyte interactions with thymic epithelial cells, antigen-independent and -dependent interactions of T-lymphocytes with target cells and antigen-presenting cells and the T-lymphocyte rosetting with erythrocytes. In addition, the LFA-3/CD2 interaction may prime response by both the CD2+ and LFA-3+ cells. From Homo sapiens (Human).
   1808..1891    +  CDS            large T antigen (fragment): large T antigen from SV40 (simian virus 40)
   1914..2035    +  polyA_signal   SV40 poly(A) signal: SV40 polyadenylation signal
   2069..2497    -  rep_origin     f1 ori (sequence partly withheld): f1 bacteriophage origin of replication; arrow indicates direction of (+) strand synthesis
   2524..2628    +  promoter       AmpR promoter: bla
   2630..2987    +  promoter       SV40 promoter: SV40 enhancer and early promoter
   3022..3816    +  CDS            NeoR/KanR: aminoglycoside phosphotransferase from Tn5; aph(3')-II (or nptII); confers resistance to neomycin, kanamycin, and G418 (Geneticin®)
   3837..3989    +  CDS            ble (fragment): BLE_KLEPN - Experimental evidence at protein level: Swiss-Prot protein existence level 1. Binding protein with a strong affinity to the bleomycin family of antibiotics. Binds to CL990; an antimitotic-antibiotic compound. From Klebsiella pneumoniae.
   4048..4095    +  polyA_signal   HSV TK poly(A) signal: herpes simplex virus thymidine kinase polyadenylation signal (Cole and Stacy, 1985)
   4186..4202    -  polyA_signal   bGH poly(A) signal (fragment): bovine growth hormone polyadenylation signal
   4424..5012    +  rep_origin     ori: high-copy-number ColE1/pMB1/pBR322/pUC origin of replication
