[The description below was written by a language model from this plasmid's Addgene catalogue record and pLannotate feature annotations shown in this document.]
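Description:
GPI-mGreenLantern is a mammalian expression plasmid built on the mEGFP-C1 backbone that produces the bright monomeric green fluorescent protein mGreenLantern anchored to the plasma membrane through a glycosylphosphatidylinositol (GPI) signal. In the sequenced record of about 5.1 kb, the human cytomegalovirus immediate early enhancer and promoter drive the mGreenLantern coding region. This is followed directly by a short fragment annotated as human CD58 (LFA-3), which is most plausibly the source of the C-terminal GPI attachment signal, although the record does not say so explicitly. A GPI-anchored protein also needs an N-terminal secretory signal peptide. The table leaves an unannotated stretch between multiple cloning site fragments upstream of the fluorescent protein, but no such element is identified there. The transcript is terminated by the SV40 polyadenylation signal. The exact cloning sites used are recorded as unknown.

The plasmid replicates at high copy in E. coli from a ColE1/pUC-type origin and also carries an f1 phage origin. Selection relies on a single NeoR/KanR (Tn5 aminoglycoside phosphotransferase) gene placed behind tandem bacterial (bla) and SV40 early promoters and followed by the HSV TK polyadenylation signal. It therefore confers kanamycin resistance in bacteria and can support G418 selection in mammalian cells. The short ble, large T antigen and bGH poly(A) fragments appear to be backbone remnants or partial annotation matches rather than functional parts.

According to the catalogue entry, the construct serves as a plasma membrane-localised monomer reference. It was deposited with work benchmarking newer green fluorescent proteins for quantifying protein oligomerisation in living cells.
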