Addgene plasmid #197916: GPI-mGreenLantern
Purpose: Monomer expression vector with plasma membrane localization signal
Depositing lab: Salvatore Chiantia. Publication: Benchmarking of novel green fluorescent proteins for the quantification of protein oligomerization in living cells. Petrich A, Aji AK, Dunsing V, Chiantia S. PLoS One. 2023 Aug 3;18(8):e0285486. doi: 10.1371/journal.pone.0285486. eCollection 2023. PubMed 37535571.
Backbone
  Vector backbone: mEGFP-C1
  Vector type: Mammalian Expression
Growth in bacteria
  Bacterial resistance: Kanamycin, 50 μg/mL
  Growth temperature: 37°C
  Growth strain: DH5alpha
  Copy number: High Copy
Gene/Insert
  Gene/Insert name: glycosylphosphatidylinositol-mGreenLantern
  Species: Other
  Mutation: none
  Cloning method: Restriction Enzyme; 5′ cloning site Unknown (unknown if destroyed)
Terms and licenses: Academic/Nonprofit Terms; Industry Terms: Not Available to Industry
How to cite: GPI-mGreenLantern was a gift from Salvatore Chiantia (Addgene plasmid # 197916 ; http://n2t.net/addgene:197916 ; RRID:Addgene_197916)
